Addgene plasmid #30718: pBS-F2-CGG
Depositing lab: Nathan Lawson & Scot Wolfe. Depositing organization: University of Massachusetts, Worcester. Publication: Evaluation and application of modularly assembled zinc-finger nucleases in zebrafish. Zhu C, Smith T, McNulty J, Rayla AL, Lakshmanan A, Siekmann AF, Buffardi M, Meng X, Shin J, Padmanabhan A, Cifuentes D, Giraldez AJ, Look AT, Epstein JA, Lawson ND, Wolfe SA. Development. 2011 Oct;138(20):4555-64. 10.1242/dev.066779 PubMed 21937602.
Backbone
  Vector backbone: pBlueScript II SK(+)
  Backbone size w/o insert (bp): 2877
  Vector type: Cloning vector
Growth in bacteria
  Bacterial resistance: Ampicillin, 100 μg/mL
  Growth temperature: 37°C
  Growth strain: DH5alpha
  Growth instructions: XL1Blue
  Copy number: High Copy
Gene/Insert
  Gene/Insert name: F2 CGG
  Insert size (bp): 276
  Cloning method: Restriction Enzyme; 5′ cloning site KpnI (not destroyed); 3′ cloning site XbalI (not destroyed)
  Sequencing primers: 5′ T7; 3′ T3
Terms and licenses: Academic/Nonprofit Terms; Industry Terms: Not Available to Industry
How to cite: pBS-F2-CGG was a gift from Nathan Lawson & Scot Wolfe (Addgene plasmid # 30718 ; http://n2t.net/addgene:30718 ; RRID:Addgene_30718)
