[The description below was written by a language model from this plasmid's Addgene catalogue record.]
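Description:
pBS-F2-CGG is a bacterial cloning plasmid built on the pBlueScript II SK(+) backbone (about 2.9 kb without insert). It is maintained at high copy number in standard E. coli cloning strains and selected with ampicillin. As a pBluescript-type phagemid, the backbone would be expected to carry a pUC-derived origin, an f1 origin and a multiple cloning site flanked by T7 and T3 promoter/primer sites. No feature table is provided here to confirm individual elements, although T7 and T3 are listed as the sequencing primers that read into the insert from either side.

The payload is a 276 bp insert named "F2 CGG", cloned between KpnI and XbaI sites, both of which are preserved so the fragment can be excised again. The record does not describe the insert further. The name and the associated publication on modularly assembled zinc-finger nucleases in zebrafish suggest that it encodes a zinc-finger module for the finger 2 position of an array, with specificity for the DNA triplet CGG. In that reading, the plasmid is one member of an archive of single-finger modules, each stored in a simple cloning vector. Fingers for chosen positions and triplets can then be retrieved and joined into multi-finger DNA-binding domains, which are subsequently fused to a nuclease domain in a separate expression vector.

The record lists no eukaryotic promoter, tag, reporter or nuclease domain, so the construct is best regarded as a storage and source plasmid for assembly rather than an expression construct in its own right.
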