>Addgene plasmid #30718 | pBS-F2-CGG | depositor partial sequence | sequence record 14142 | Author sequence
GGTACCCGCCCATATGCTTGCCCTGTCGAGTCCTGCGACCGCCGCTTCTCTCGGTCCGACCACCTGACCC
AGCATATCCGGATTCACACAGGCCAGAAGCCCTTCCAGTGTCGCATCTGCATGAGGAACTTCAGCCGTTC
TGACCACCTCTCTGACCACATCCGCACACACACCGGCGAGAAGCCTTTTGCATGCGACATCTGTGGGAGG
AAGTTTGCCCAGTCCAGCGACCTGCAGCGTCACACCAAAATCCATACAGGTGAAAAGTAATCTAGA
