>Addgene plasmid #30718 | pBS-F2-CGG | addgene partial sequence | sequence record 36380 | T7 5'-TAATACGACTCACTATAGGG-3'
CTTGCCCTGTCGAGTCCTGCGACCGCCGCTTCTCTCGGTCCGACCACCTGACCCAGCATATCCGGATTCA
CACAGGCCAGAAGCCCTTCCAGTGTCGCATCTGCATGAGGAACTTCAGCCGTTCTGACCACCTCTCTGAC
CACATCCGCACACACACCGGCGAGAAGCCTTTTGCATGCGACATCTGTGGGAGGAAGTTTGCCCAGTCCA
GCGACCTGCAGCGTCACACCAAAATCCATACAGGTGAAAAGTAATCTAGAGCGGCCGCCACCGCGGTGGA
GCTCCAGCTTTTGTTCCCTTTAGTGAGGGTTAATTGCGCGCTTGGCGTAATCATGGTCATAGCTGTTTCC
TGTGTGAAATTGTTATCCGCTCACAATTCCACACAACATACGAGCCGGAAGCATAAAGTGTAAAGCCTGG
GGTGCCTAATGAGTGAGCTAACTCACATTAATTGCGTTGCGCTCACTGCCCGCTTTCCAGTCGGGAAACC
TGTCGTGCCAGCTGCATTAATGAATCGGCCAACGCGCGGGGAGAGGCGGTTTGCGTATTGGGCGCTCTTC
CGCTTCCTCGCTCACTGACTCGCTGCGCTCGGTCGTTCGGCTGCGGCGAGCGGTATCAGCTCACTCAAAG
GCGGTAATACGGTTATCCACAGAATCAGGGGATAACGCAGGAAAGAACATGTGAGCAAAAGGCCAGCAAA
AGGCCAGGAACCGTAAAAAGGCCGCGTTGCTGGCGTTTTTCCATAGGCTCCGCCCC
