>Addgene plasmid #30718 | pBS-F2-CGG | addgene partial sequence | sequence record 37063 | lac_promoter
ATTTCACACAGGAAACAGCTATGACCATGATTACGCCAAGCGCGCAATTAACCCTCACTAAAGGGAACAA
AAGCTGGAGCTCCACCGCGGTGGCGGCCGCTCTAGATTACTTTTCACCTGTATGGATTTTGGTGTGACGC
TGCAGGTCGCTGGACTGGGCAAACTTCCTCCCACAGATGTCGCATGCAAAAGGCTTCTCGCCGGTGTGTG
TGCGGATGTGGTCAGAGAGGTGGTCAGAACGGCTGAAGTTCCTCATGCAGATGCGACACTGGAAGGGCTT
CTGGCCTGTGTGAATCCGGATATGCTGGGTCAGGTGGTCGGACCGAGAGAAGCGGCGGTCGCAGGACTCG
ACAGGGCAAGCATATGGGCGGGTACCCAATTCGCCCTATAGTGAGTCGTATTACGCGCGCTCACTGGCCG
TCGTTTTACAACGTCGTGACTGGGAAAACCCTGGCGTTACCCAACTTAATCGCCTTGCAGCACATCCCCC
TTTCGCCAGCTGGCGTAATAGCGAAGAGGCCCGCACCGATCGCCCTTCCCAACAGTTGCGCAGCCTGAAT
GGCGAATGGG
[124 nt withheld, positions 571-694]
C
[91 nt withheld, positions 696-786]
AGGGTGATGGTTCACGTAGTG
